Addgene plasmid #43713: III-TGTG
Depositing lab: Chad Cowan & Kiran Musunuru. Depositing organization: Harvard University. Publication: A TALEN Genome-Editing System for Generating Human Stem Cell-Based Disease Models. Ding Q, Lee YK, Schaefer EA, Peters DT, Veres A, Kim K, Kuperwasser N, Motola DL, Meissner TB, Hendriks WT, Trevisan M, Gupta RM, Moisan A, Banks E, Friesen M, Schinzel RT, Xia F, Tang A, Xia Y, Figueroa E, Wann A, Ahfeldt T, Daheron L, Zhang F, Rubin LL, Peng LF, Chung RT, Musunuru K, Cowan CA. Cell Stem Cell. 2012 Dec 12. pii: S1934-5909(12)00645-5. doi: 10.1016/j.stem.2012.11.011. PubMed 23246482.
Backbone
  Vector backbone: pCRII-TOPO
  Backbone manufacturer: Invitrogen
  Backbone size w/o insert (bp): 3973
  Vector type: Bacterial Cloning
Growth in bacteria
  Bacterial resistance: Ampicillin and Kanamycin, 100 & 50 μg/mL
  Growth temperature: 37°C
  Growth strain: Top10
  Copy number: High Copy
Gene/Insert
  Gene/Insert name: III-TGTG
  Species: Synthetic
  Insert size (bp): 426
  Cloning method: TOPO Cloning
  Sequencing primers: 5′ T7; 3′ M13-rev
Terms and licenses: Academic/Nonprofit Terms; Industry Terms: Not Available to Industry
How to cite: III-TGTG was a gift from Chad Cowan & Kiran Musunuru (Addgene plasmid # 43713 ; http://n2t.net/addgene:43713 ; RRID:Addgene_43713)
