[The description below was written by a language model from this plasmid's Addgene catalogue record.]
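Description:
III-TGTG is a bacterial cloning plasmid built on the commercial pCRII-TOPO backbone (about 4 kb without insert), into which a 426 bp synthetic fragment was introduced by TOPO cloning. It is a high-copy plasmid propagated in E. coli and carries both ampicillin and kanamycin resistance, as is standard for this backbone, so either or both drugs can be used for selection. The insert sits between the T7 and M13-reverse primer sites used for sequence verification. No mammalian expression elements are recorded, which fits its classification as a storage and cloning vector rather than an expression construct.

The record does not describe the insert beyond its name, size and synthetic origin, and no feature table is provided. The associated publication describes a TALEN genome-editing system for generating human stem cell-based disease models, which indicates that this plasmid is one component of a library of pre-assembled parts for building custom TALENs. On that reading, the name plausibly denotes a block of four TAL effector repeats specifying the bases T, G, T and G, with "III" marking the position that block occupies in the assembled repeat array. The insert size is roughly consistent with four repeat units of about 34 amino acids each, but this interpretation is inferred from the name and context rather than stated in the record. In use, such a module would be excised or amplified from the cloning vector and joined in order with modules for the other positions, producing a full DNA-binding domain that is then placed in a nuclease-containing expression backbone supplied separately.
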