>Addgene plasmid #43713 | III-TGTG | depositor partial sequence | sequence record 58978 | III-TGTG sequence 426 bps
CGTCTCGGCTCACCCCAGAGCAGGTCGTGGCCATTGCCTCGAATGGAGGGGGCAAACAGGCGTTGGAAAC
CGTACAACGATTGCTGCCGGTGCTGTGCCAAGCGCACGGACTCACCCCAGAGCAGGTCGTGGCAATCGCG
AGCAATAACGGCGGAAAACAGGCTTTGGAAACGGTGCAGAGGCTCCTTCCAGTGCTGTGCCAAGCGCACG
GCCTCACCCCAGAGCAGGTCGTGGCCATTGCCTCGAATGGAGGGGGCAAACAGGCGTTGGAAACCGTACA
ACGATTGCTGCCGGTGCTGTGCCAAGCGCACGGATTAACCCCAGAGCAGGTCGTGGCAATCGCGAGCAAT
AACGGCGGAAAACAGGCTTTGGAAACGGTGCAGAGGCTCCTTCCAGTGCTGTGCCAAGCGCACGGACTCA
GAGACG
