>Addgene plasmid #43713 | III-TGTG | addgene partial sequence | sequence record 61773 | M13-F20 5'-TGTAAAACGACGGCCAGT-3'
TATCTTGGGCGATTGGGCCCTCTGATGCATGCTCGAGCGGCCGCCAGTGTGATGGATATCTGCAGAATTC
GCCCTTCGCGTCTCGGCTCACCCCAGAGCAGGTCGTGGCCATTGCCTCGAATGGAGGGGGCAAACAGGCG
TTGGAAACCGTACAACGATTGCTGCCGGTGCTGTGCCAAGCGCACGGACTCACCCCAGAGCAGGTCGTGG
CAATCGCGAGCAATAACGGCGGAAAACAGGCTTTGGAAACGGTGCAGAGGCTCCTTCCAGTGCTGTGCCA
AGCGCACGGCCTCACCCCAGAGCAGGTCGTGGCCATTGCCTCGAATGGAGGGGGCAAACAGGCGTTGGAA
ACCGTACAACGATTGCTGCCGGTGCTGTGCCAAGCGCACGGATTAACCCCAGAGCAGGTCGTGGCAATCG
CGAGCAATAACGGCGGAAAACAGGCTTTGGAAACGGTGCAGAGGCTCCTTCCAGTGCTGTGCCAAGCGCA
CGGACTCAGAGACGTGGGCACAGGAAAGAAGGGCGAATTCCAGCACACTGGCGGCCGTTACTAGTGGATC
CGAGCTCGGTACCAAGCTTGATGCATAGCTTGAGTATTCTATAGTGTCACCTAAATAGCTTGGCGTAATC
ATGGTCATAGCTGTTTCCTGTGTGAAATTGTTATCCGCTCACAATTCCACACAACATACGAGCCGGAAGC
ATAAAGTGTAAAGCCTGGGGTGCCTAATGAGTGAGCTAACTCACATTAATTGCGTTGCGCTCACTGCCCG
CTTTCCAGTCGGGAAACCTGTCGTGCCAGCTGCATTAATGAATCGGCCAACGCGCGGGGAGAGGCGGTTT
GCGTATTGGGCGCTCTTCCGCTTCCTCGCTCACTGACTCGCTGCGCTCGGTCGTTCGGCTGCGGCGAGCG
GTATCAGCTCACTCAAAGGCGGTAATACGGTTATTCACAATCGG
